Addgene plasmid #44495: pCFJ1319
Depositing lab: Erik Jorgensen. Depositing organization: University of Utah. Publication: Random and targeted transgene insertion in Caenorhabditis elegans using a modified Mos1 transposon. Frokjaer-Jensen C, Davis MW, Sarov M, Taylor J, Flibotte S, LaBella M, Pozniakovsky A, Moerman DG, Jorgensen EM. Nat Methods. 2014 May;11(5):529-34. doi: 10.1038/nmeth.2889. Epub 2014 Mar 16. PubMed 24820376.
Backbone
  Vector backbone: pDESTR4-R3
  Backbone manufacturer: Invitrogen
  Backbone size w/o insert (bp): 2445
  Vector type: Gateway expression clone
Growth in bacteria
  Bacterial resistance: Ampicillin, 100 μg/mL
  Growth temperature: 37°C
  Growth strain: EPI400
  Growth instructions: The plasmid was transformed into EPI400 cells from Epicentre and requires induction with their "copy cutter solution" for DNA isolation.
  Copy number: High Copy
Gene/Insert
  Gene/Insert name: Minimal Mos1 [256x LacO, unc-119, PuroR, peel-1]
  Species: D. melanogaster (fly), C. elegans (nematode); Bacterial
  Insert size (bp): 12458
  Cloning method: Gateway Cloning
  Sequencing primers: 5′ M13rev; 3′ M13-fwd20
Terms and licenses: Academic/Nonprofit Terms; Industry Terms: Not Available to Industry
Depositor comments: This plasmid may contain truncated lacO repeats. The depositing lab is re-transforming the plasmid and will deposit new verified strain.
How to cite: pCFJ1319 was a gift from Erik Jorgensen (Addgene plasmid # 44495)
