[The description below was written by a language model from this plasmid's Addgene catalogue record.]
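Description:
pCFJ1319 is a Gateway expression clone assembled in the Invitrogen pDESTR4-R3 multisite destination backbone (about 2.4 kb) and carrying a large insert of roughly 12.5 kb. It is propagated in E. coli under ampicillin selection. Although listed as high copy, it is maintained in the EPI400 strain, in which plasmid copy number can be held down and then induced, an arrangement typically chosen to stabilise difficult or repetitive inserts. No feature table accompanies the record, so the origin of replication, the promoters driving each gene and the exact order and orientation of the parts are not stated.

The payload is a minimal Mos1 transposon, a mariner-family element of Drosophila origin that is mobilised by Mos1 transposase to insert transgenes into the Caenorhabditis elegans genome. According to the insert name, it is associated with an array of 256 lacO operator repeats, the unc-119 gene, a puromycin resistance gene and peel-1. In worm transgenesis, unc-119 serves as a positive marker by rescuing the movement defect of unc-119 mutants, PuroR allows drug selection of transgenic animals, and the toxin gene peel-1 is generally used for negative selection against animals that retain extrachromosomal arrays. The record does not say which of these parts lie within the transposon ends. A lacO array provides binding sites for LacI fusion proteins, commonly used to tag and visualise a chromosomal locus. The associated work concerns random and targeted transgene insertion with a modified Mos1 element. The depositor cautions that this stock may contain truncated lacO repeats, so the repeat array should be verified before use.
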