>Addgene plasmid #44495 | pCFJ1319 | addgene partial sequence | sequence record 63279 | puro-F 5'-GCAACCTCCCTTCTACGAGC-3'
AGGACCGCGCACCTGGTGCATGACCCGCAAGCCCGGTGCCTGATGAGCTAGCCGGCCATACAAGTAATCC
GGATGATCGACGCCAACGTCGTTGAATTTTCAAATTTTAAATACTGAATATTTGTTTTTTTTCCTATTAT
TTATTTATTCTCTTTGTGTTTTTTTTCTTGCTTTCTAAAAAATTAATTCAATCCAAATCTAAACATTTTT
TTTTCTCTTTCCGTCTCCCAATTCGTATTCCGCTCCTCTCATCTGAACACAATGTGCAAGTTTATTTATC
TTCTCGCTTTCATTTCATTAGGACGTGGGGGGAATTGGTGGAAGGGGGAAACACACAAAAGGATGATGGA
AATGAAATAAGGACACACAATATGCAACAACATTCAATTCAGAAATATGGAGGAAGGTTTAAAAGAAAAC
ATAAAAATATATAGAGGAGGAAGGAAAGGTGCCGGATCTGCGGCTTACTCACCAGACCTGGCCCCATCCG
ATTACCACCTATTCGCTTCGATGGGACACGCACTCGCTGAGCAGCGCTTCGATTCTTACGAAAGTGTGAA
AAAATGGCTCGATGAATGGTTCGCCGCAAAAGACGATGAGTTCTACTGGCGTGGAATCCACAAATTGCCC
GAGAGATGGGAAAAATGTGTAGCTAGCGACGGCAAATACTTTGAATAAATGATTTTTTCTTTTTCCACAA
AATTTAACGTGTTTTTTGATTTAAAAAAAACGACATTTCATACTTGTACACCTGATATCTAGATACCTAG
GTGAGCTCTGGTACCCCCCTGGCGTTACCCAACTTAATCGCCTTGCAGCC
