>Addgene plasmid #44495 | pCFJ1319 | addgene partial sequence | sequence record 63835 | T7 5'-TAATACGACTCACTATAGGG-3'
CAGCTTGCTTGTTCTTTTTGCAGAAGCTCAGAATAAACGCTCAACTTTGGCAGCAAGTTTGTACAAAAAA
GCAGGCTCTTTGAGCCAATTTATCCAAGTCCTTGTAAAAAGTATTCGAAAATTGTTAACGGATAAAATGT
TTATTATAATATCAAAAACAATTTGTCAGTTGACCACTTTTTGATATATTTGACAGAAACCGGGATGAAT
TGGCTCAAAGTTAGGGCGCCCTTCTATTACAGGGTTTCTGATAACAAACCGGTTATTAACTCCCAACAAG
GGATGATTTCAATTCATCATGCTCAAATTGACCCAAATTAAGTTACATGACAAATTCATCGCCCTTTTCA
ACTCTTCTTGGCTCATCATCTGTTATTCTGTTCCTATTCTGTCTGCACCCTATACCCCTTTGCATACTCT
CTCGTCATTCCTTTCTTGGATAGTGTCTTCTTCTCCCCAGCTCTGCTACTTCTATGACTTGCGCCCGCTG
CTTTTCCGCTCGTTCCTCTCCTCTCTGACGTCTTCTTCTGCTTCTTTTCTCCTTCCTTTTTCCCTTCTCA
ATCTTCCTCTTTTTCCCATTTCTGTCAATCATTCGAAGAAGAAGAAGAAGAAGACCCTCATTCATTTCAT
TTTTTTTTCTGTCGGTGTGTGCTGCTCGGTTAAGAGTGAGCTCTCTATTCCACGTCTTCTTCTTTTTCTT
CTTCGATTCGAATCAATCACTCCACCAAAACGCATTCGTTTTTGGGATTCACCCCGCGGTTCGCAATAGG
TTTCTTTTTCAAATTATTAGCGTTATAAATAGAAAAATGG
